Addgene plasmid #141326: pENTR-TARDBP-W385G
Purpose: Gateway cloning of TARDBP-W385G
Depositing lab: Mohan Babu. Depositing organization: University of Regina. Publication: BraInMap Elucidates the Macromolecular Connectivity Landscape of Mammalian Brain. Pourhaghighi R, Ash PEA, Phanse S, Goebels F, Hu LZM, Chen S, Zhang Y, Wierbowski SD, Boudeau S, Moutaoufik MT, Malty RH, Malolepsza E, Tsafou K, Nathan A, Cromar G, Guo H, Abdullatif AA, Apicco DJ, Becker LA, Gitler AD, Pulst SM, Youssef A, Hekman R, Havugimana PC, White CA, Blum BC, Ratti A, Bryant CD, Parkinson J, Lage K, Babu M, Yu H, Bader GD, Wolozin B, Emili A. Cell Syst. 2020 Apr 22;10(4):333-350.e14. doi: 10.1016/j.cels.2020.03.003. PubMed 32325033.
Backbone
  Vector backbone: pDONR221
  Backbone manufacturer: Invitrogen
  Backbone size w/o insert (bp): 4762
  Total vector size (bp): 3795
  Vector type: Gateway cloning
Growth in bacteria
  Bacterial resistance: Kanamycin, 50 μg/mL
  Growth temperature: 37°C
  Growth strain: DH5alpha
  Copy number: High Copy
Gene/Insert
  Gene/Insert name: TARDBP-W385G
  Species: H. sapiens (human)
  Insert size (bp): 1245
  Mutation: W385G
  GenBank ID: 23435
  Entrez Gene: TARDBP (a.k.a. ALS10, TDP-43)
  Cloning method: Restriction Enzyme; 5′ cloning site NsbI (not destroyed); 3′ cloning site EcoRV (not destroyed)
  Sequencing primers: 5′ M13 (-21) Forward; 3′ M13 Reverse
Resource information
  A portion of this plasmid was derived from a plasmid made by: Harvard PlasmidID, clone HsCD00079870
Terms and licenses: Academic/Nonprofit Terms; Industry Terms: Not Available to Industry
How to cite: pENTR-TARDBP-W385G was a gift from Mohan Babu (Addgene plasmid # 141326 ; http://n2t.net/addgene:141326 ; RRID:Addgene_141326)
