[The description below was written by a language model from this plasmid's Addgene catalogue record and pLannotate feature annotations shown in this document.]
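Description:
pENTR-TARDBP-W385G is a Gateway entry clone built on the Invitrogen pDONR221 backbone, carrying the human TARDBP coding sequence (encoding TDP-43, also listed as ALS10) with a W385G substitution. It is a bacterial cloning plasmid of about 3.8 kb, maintained at high copy through a ColE1/pUC-type origin and selected with kanamycin via an aminoglycoside phosphotransferase (KanR) gene. The total size is smaller than the listed empty backbone, which is consistent with the donor vector's original cassette between the recombination sites having been replaced by the roughly 1.2 kb insert.

The annotated TARDBP open reading frame sits between attL1 and attL2 sites, the arrangement that allows an LR Clonase reaction to transfer the insert directionally into any attR-containing destination vector. The entry clone has no promoter positioned to express the gene in eukaryotic cells. The only annotated promoter is a T7 promoter lying just outside attL2 on the opposite strand, a standard backbone element. Upstream of attL1, rrnB T1 and T2 terminators insulate the insert from read-through transcription in E. coli, and short lacI and lacZα fragments are backbone remnants with no functional role. No epitope tags or reporters are annotated, so any fusion partners would come from the chosen destination vector.

The record states that part of the plasmid derives from an existing human ORF repository clone, and gives its purpose simply as Gateway cloning of the W385G variant. TDP-43 is an RNA-binding protein involved in splicing and RNA processing, and the construct serves as a source for moving this mutant into expression vectors for comparison with the wild-type protein. The record does not describe the functional consequences of the mutation.
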