Features (pLannotate 1.2.2; 10 found; start..end, strand, type, name):
    121..213     +  CDS            lacI (fragment): lac repressor; lacI; The lac repressor binds to the lac operator to inhibit transcription in E. coli. This inhibition can be relieved by adding lactose or isopropyl-β-D-thiogalactopyranoside (IPTG).
    268..295     -  terminator     rrnB T2 terminator: transcription terminator T2 from the E. coli rrnB gene
    427..470     +  terminator     rrnB T1 terminator: Escherichia coli rrnB; transcription terminator T1 from the E. coli rrnB gene
    517..553     -  CDS            lacZα (fragment): LacZα fragment of β-galactosidase; lacZ fragment
    569..668     +  protein_bind   attL1: mutant version of attL; recombination site for the Gateway® LR reaction LR Clonase™
    674..1915    +  CDS            TARDBP: TADBP_HUMAN - Also known as TDP43. Experimental evidence at protein level: Swiss-Prot protein existence level 1. RNA-binding protein that is involved in various steps of RNA biogenesis and processing (PubMed:23519609). Preferentially binds, via its two RNA recognition motifs RRM1 and RRM2, to GU-repeats on RNA molecules predominantly localized within long introns and in the 3'UTR of mRNAs (PubMed:23519609, PubMed:24240615, PubMed:24464995). In turn, regulates the splicing of many non-coding and protein-coding RNAs including proteins involved in neuronal survival, as well as mRNAs that encode p
   1920..2019    -  protein_bind   attL2: mutant version of attL; recombination site for the Gateway® LR reaction LR Clonase™
   2037..2055    -  promoter       T7 promoter: promoter for bacteriophage T7 RNA polymerase
   2189..2998    +  CDS            KanR: aminoglycoside phosphotransferase; aph(3')-Ia; confers resistance to kanamycin in bacteria or G418 (Geneticin®) in eukaryotes
   3145..3733    +  rep_origin     ori: high-copy-number ColE1/pMB1/pBR322/pUC origin of replication
>Addgene plasmid #141326 | pENTR-TARDBP-W385G | addgene full sequence | sequence record 300260 | Addgene NGS Result
CTTTCCTGCGTTATCCCCTGATTCTGTGGATAACCGTATTACCGCCTTTGAGTGAGCTGATACCGCTCGC
CGCAGCCGAACGACCGAGCGCAGCGAGTCAGTGAGCGAGGAAGCGGAAGAGCGCCCAATACGCAAACCGC
CTCTCCCCGCGCGTTGGCCGATTCATTAATGCAGCTGGCACGACAGGTTTCCCGACTGGAAAGCGGGCAG
TGAGCGCAACGCAATTAATACGCGTACCGCTAGCCAGGAAGAGTTTGTAGAAACGCAAAAAGGCCATCCG
TCAGGATGGCCTTCTGCTTAGTTTGATGCCTGGCAGTTTATGGCGGGCGTCCTGCCCGCCACCCTCCGGG
CCGTTGCTTCACAACGTTCAAATCCGCTCCCGGCGGATTTGTCCTACTCAGGAGAGCGTTCACCGACAAA
CAACAGATAAAACGAAAGGCCCAGTCTTCCGACTGAGCCTTTCGTTTTATTTGATGCCTGGCAGTTCCCT
ACTCTCGCGTTAACGCTAGCATGGATGTTTTCCCAGTCACGACGTTGTAAAACGACGGCCAGTCTTAAGC
TCGGGCCCCAAATAATGATTTTATTTTGACTGATAGTGACCTGTTCGTTGCAACAAATTGATGAGCAATG
CTTTTTTATAATGCCAACTTTGTACAAAAAAGCAGGCTCCACCATGTCTGAATATATTCGGGTAACCGAA
GATGAGAACGATGAGCCCATTGAAATACCATCGGAAGACGATGGGACGGTGCTGCTCTCCACGGTTACAG
CCCAGTTTCCAGGGGCGTGTGGGCTTCGCTACAGGAATCCAGTGTCTCAGTGTATGAGAGGTGTCCGGCT
GGTAGAAGGAATTCTGCATGCCCCAGATGCTGGCTGGGGAAATCTGGTGTATGTTGTCAACTATCCAAAA
GATAACAAAAGAAAAATGGATGAGACAGATGCTTCATCAGCAGTGAAAGTGAAAAGAGCAGTCCAGAAAA
CATCCGATTTAATAGTGTTGGGTCTCCCATGGAAAACAACCGAACAGGACCTGAAAGAGTATTTTAGTAC
CTTTGGAGAAGTTCTTATGGTGCAGGTCAAGAAAGATCTTAAGACTGGTCATTCAAAGGGGTTTGGCTTT
GTTCGTTTTACGGAATATGAAACACAAGTGAAAGTAATGTCACAGCGACATATGATAGATGGACGATGGT
GTGACTGCAAACTTCCTAATTCTAAGCAAAGCCAAGATGAGCCTTTGAGAAGCAGAAAAGTGTTTGTGGG
GCGCTGTACAGAGGACATGACTGAGGATGAGCTGCGGGAGTTCTTCTCTCAGTACGGGGATGTGATGGAT
GTCTTCATCCCCAAGCCATTCAGGGCCTTTGCCTTTGTTACATTTGCAGATGATCAGATTGCGCAGTCTC
TTTGTGGAGAGGACTTGATCATTAAAGGAATCAGCGTTCATATATCCAATGCCGAACCTAAGCACAATAG
CAATAGACAGTTAGAAAGAAGTGGAAGATTTGGTGGTAATCCAGGTGGCTTTGGGAATCAGGGTGGATTT
GGTAATAGCAGAGGGGGTGGAGCTGGTTTGGGAAACAATCAAGGTAGTAATATGGGTGGTGGGATGAACT
TTGGTGCGTTCAGCATTAATCCAGCCATGATGGCTGCCGCCCAGGCAGCACTACAGAGCAGTTGGGGTAT
GATGGGCATGTTAGCCAGCCAGCAGAACCAGTCAGGCCCATCGGGTAATAACCAAAACCAAGGCAACATG
CAGAGGGAGCCAAACCAGGCCTTCGGTTCTGGAAATAACTCTTATAGTGGCTCTAATTCTGGTGCAGCAA
TTGGTGGCGGATCAGCATCCAATGCAGGGTCGGGCAGTGGTTTTAATGGAGGCTTTGGCTCAAGCATGGA
TTCTAAGTCTTCTGGCTGGGGAATGTTGGACCCAGCTTTCTTGTACAAAGTTGGCATTATAAGAAAGCAT
TGCTTATCAATTTGTTGCAACGAACAGGTCACTATCAGTCAAAATAAAATCATTATTTGCCATCCAGCTG
ATATCCCCTATAGTGAGTCGTATTACATGGTCATAGCTGTTTCCTGGCAGCTCTGGCCCGTGTCTCAAAA
TCTCTGATGTTACATTGCACAAGATAAAAATATATCATCATGAACAATAAAACTGTCTGCTTACATAAAC
AGTAATACAAGGGGTGTTATGAGCCATATTCAACGGGAAACGTCGAGGCCGCGATTAAATTCCAACATGG
ATGCTGATTTATATGGGTATAAATGGGCTCGCGATAATGTCGGGCAATCAGGTGCGACAATCTATCGCTT
GTATGGGAAGCCCGATGCGCCAGAGTTGTTTCTGAAACATGGCAAAGGTAGCGTTGCCAATGATGTTACA
GATGAGATGGTCAGACTAAACTGGCTGACGGAATTTATGCCTCTTCCGACCATCAAGCATTTTATCCGTA
CTCCTGATGATGCATGGTTACTCACCACTGCGATCCCCGGAAAAACAGCATTCCAGGTATTAGAAGAATA
TCCTGATTCAGGTGAAAATATTGTTGATGCGCTGGCAGTGTTCCTGCGCCGGTTGCATTCGATTCCTGTT
TGTAATTGTCCTTTTAACAGCGATCGCGTATTTCGTCTCGCTCAGGCGCAATCACGAATGAATAACGGTT
TGGTTGATGCGAGTGATTTTGATGACGAGCGTAATGGCTGGCCTGTTGAACAAGTCTGGAAAGAAATGCA
TAAACTTTTGCCATTCTCACCGGATTCAGTCGTCACTCATGGTGATTTCTCACTTGATAACCTTATTTTT
GACGAGGGGAAATTAATAGGTTGTATTGATGTTGGACGAGTCGGAATCGCAGACCGATACCAGGATCTTG
CCATCCTATGGAACTGCCTCGGTGAGTTTTCTCCTTCATTACAGAAACGGCTTTTTCAAAAATATGGTAT
TGATAATCCTGATATGAATAAATTGCAGTTTCATTTGATGCTCGATGAGTTTTTCTAATCAGAATTGGTT
AATTGGTTGTAACACTGGCAGAGCATTACGCTGACTTGACGGGACGGCGCAAGCTCATGACCAAAATCCC
TTAACGTGAGTTACGCGTCGTTCCACTGAGCGTCAGACCCCGTAGAAAAGATCAAAGGATCTTCTTGAGA
TCCTTTTTTTCTGCGCGTAATCTGCTGCTTGCAAACAAAAAAACCACCGCTACCAGCGGTGGTTTGTTTG
CCGGATCAAGAGCTACCAACTCTTTTTCCGAAGGTAACTGGCTTCAGCAGAGCGCAGATACCAAATACTG
TTCTTCTAGTGTAGCCGTAGTTAGGCCACCACTTCAAGAACTCTGTAGCACCGCCTACATACCTCGCTCT
GCTAATCCTGTTACCAGTGGCTGCTGCCAGTGGCGATAAGTCGTGTCTTACCGGGTTGGACTCAAGACGA
TAGTTACCGGATAAGGCGCAGCGGTCGGGCTGAACGGGGGGTTCGTGCACACAGCCCAGCTTGGAGCGAA
CGACCTACACCGAACTGAGATACCTACAGCGTGAGCTATGAGAAAGCGCCACGCTTCCCGAAGGGAGAAA
GGCGGACAGGTATCCGGTAAGCGGCAGGGTCGGAACAGGAGAGCGCACGAGGGAGCTTCCAGGGGGAAAC
GCCTGGTATCTTTATAGTCCTGTCGGGTTTCGCCACCTCTGACTTGAGCGTCGATTTTTGTGATGCTCGT
CAGGGGGGCGGAGCCTATGGAAAAACGCCAGCAACGCGGCCTTTTTACGGTTCCTGGCCTTTTGCTGGCC
TTTTGCTCACATGTT
